>Addgene plasmid #239569 | pFUW mEmerald-P2A-NeoR | addgene full sequence | sequence record 477206 | Addgene NGS Result
GTCGACGGATCGGGAGATCTCCCGATCCCCTATGGTGCACTCTCAGTACAATCTGCTCTGATGCCGCATA
GTTAAGCCAGTATCTGCTCCCTGCTTGTGTGTTGGAGGTCGCTGAGTAGTGCGCGAGCAAAATTTAAGCT
ACAACAAGGCAAGGCTTGACCGACAATTGCATGAAGAATCTGCTTAGGGTTAGGCGTTTTGCGCTGCTTC
GCGATGTACGGGCCAGATATACGCGTTGACATTGATTATTGACTAGTTATTAATAGTAATCAATTACGGG
GTCATTAGTTCATAGCCCATATATGGAGTTCCGCGTTACATAACTTACGGTAAATGGCCCGCCTGGCTGA
CCGCCCAACGACCCCCGCCCATTGACGTCAATAATGACGTATGTTCCCATAGTAACGCCAATAGGGACTT
TCCATTGACGTCAATGGGTGGAGTATTTACGGTAAACTGCCCACTTGGCAGTACATCAAGTGTATCATAT
GCCAAGTACGCCCCCTATTGACGTCAATGACGGTAAATGGCCCGCCTGGCATTATGCCCAGTACATGACC
TTATGGGACTTTCCTACTTGGCAGTACATCTACGTATTAGTCATCGCTATTACCATGGTGATGCGGTTTT
GGCAGTACATCAATGGGCGTGGATAGCGGTTTGACTCACGGGGATTTCCAAGTCTCCACCCCATTGACGT
CAATGGGAGTTTGTTTTGGCACCAAAATCAACGGGACTTTCCAAAATGTCGTAACAACTCCGCCCCATTG
ACGCAAATGGGCGGTAGGCGTGTACGGTGGGAGGTCTATATAAGCAGCGCGTTTTGCCTGTACTGGGTCT
CTCTGGTTAGACCAGATCTGAGCCTGGGAGCTCTCTGGCTAACTAGGGAACCCACTGCTTAAGCCTCAAT
AAAGCTTGCCTTGAGTGCTTCAAGTAGTGTGTGCCCGTCTGTTGTGTGACTCTGGTAACTAGAGATCCCT
CAGACCCTTTTAGTCAGTGTGGAAAATCTCTAGCAGTGGCGCCCGAACAGGGACTTGAAAGCGAAAGGGA
AACCAGAGGAGCTCTCTCGACGCAGGACTCGGCTTGCTGAAGCGCGCACGGCAAGAGGCGAGGGGCGGCG
ACTGGTGAGTACGCCAAAAATTTTGACTAGCGGAGGCTAGAAGGAGAGAGATGGGTGCGAGAGCGTCAGT
ATTAAGCGGGGGAGAATTAGATCGCGATGGGAAAAAATTCGGTTAAGGCCAGGGGGAAAGAAAAAATATA
AATTAAAACATATAGTATGGGCAAGCAGGGAGCTAGAACGATTCGCAGTTAATCCTGGCCTGTTAGAAAC
ATCAGAAGGCTGTAGACAAATACTGGGACAGCTACAACCATCCCTTCAGACAGGATCAGAAGAACTTAGA
TCATTATATAATACAGTAGCAACCCTCTATTGTGTGCATCAAAGGATAGAGATAAAAGACACCAAGGAAG
CTTTAGACAAGATAGAGGAAGAGCAAAACAAAAGTAAGACCACCGCACAGCAAGCGGCCGCTGATCTTCA
GACCTGGAGGAGGAGATATGAGGGACAATTGGAGAAGTGAATTATATAAATATAAAGTAGTAAAAATTGA
ACCATTAGGAGTAGCACCCACCAAGGCAAAGAGAAGAGTGGTGCAGAGAGAAAAAAGAGCAGTGGGAATA
GGAGCTTTGTTCCTTGGGTTCTTGGGAGCAGCAGGAAGCACTATGGGCGCAGCGTCAATGACGCTGACGG
TACAGGCCAGACAATTATTGTCTGGTATAGTGCAGCAGCAGAACAATTTGCTGAGGGCTATTGAGGCGCA
ACAGCATCTGTTGCAACTCACAGTCTGGGGCATCAAGCAGCTCCAGGCAAGAATCCTGGCTGTGGAAAGA
TACCTAAAGGATCAACAGCTCCTGGGGATTTGGGGTTGCTCTGGAAAACTCATTTGCACCACTGCTGTGC
CTTGGAATGCTAGTTGGAGTAATAAATCTCTGGAACAGATTTGGAATCACACGACCTGGATGGAGTGGGA
CAGAGAAATTAACAATTACACAAGCTTAATACACTCCTTAATTGAAGAATCGCAAAACCAGCAAGAAAAG
AATGAACAAGAATTATTGGAATTAGATAAATGGGCAAGTTTGTGGAATTGGTTTAACATAACAAATTGGC
TGTGGTATATAAAATTATTCATAATGATAGTAGGAGGCTTGGTAGGTTTAAGAATAGTTTTTGCTGTACT
TTCTATAGTGAATAGAGTTAGGCAGGGATATTCACCATTATCGTTTCAGACCCACCTCCCAACCCCGAGG
GGACCCGACAGGCCCGAAGGAATAGAAGAAGAAGGTGGAGAGAGAGACAGAGACAGATCCATTCGATTAG
TGAACGGATCGGCACTGCGTGCGCCAATTCTGCAGACAAATGGCAGTATTCATCCACAATTTTAAAAGAA
AAGGGGGGATTGGGGGGTACAGTGCAGGGGAAAGAATAGTAGACATAATAGCAACAGACATACAAACTAA
AGAATTACAAAAACAAATTACAAAAATTCAAAATTTTCGGGTTTATTACAGGGACAGCAGAGATCCAGTT
TGGTTAATTAACCCGTGTCGGCTCCAGATCTGGCCTCCGCGCCGGGTTTTGGCGCCTCCCGCGGGCGCCC
CCCTCCTCACGGCGAGCGCTGCCACGTCAGACGAAGGGCGCAGCGAGCGTCCTGATCCTTCCGCCCGGAC
GCTCAGGACAGCGGCCCGCTGCTCATAAGACTCGGCCTTAGAACCCCAGTATCAGCAGAAGGACATTTTA
GGACGGGACTTGGGTGACTCTAGGGCACTGGTTTTCTTTCCAGAGAGCGGAACAGGCGAGGAAAAGTAGT
CCCTTCTCGGCGATTCTGCGGAGGGATCTCCGTGGGGCGGTGAACGCCGATGATTATATAAGGACGCGCC
GGGTGTGGCACAGCTAGTTCCGTCGCAGCCGGGATTTGGGTCGCGGTTCTTGTTTGTGGATCGCTGTGAT
CGTCACTTGGTGAGTAGCGGGCTGCTGGGCTGGCCGGGGCTTTCGTGGCCGCCGGGCCGCTCGGTGGGAC
GGAAGCGTGTGGAGAGACCGCCAAGGGCTGTAGTCTGGGTCCGCGAGCAAGGTTGCCCTGAACTGGGGGT
TGGGGGGAGCGCAGCAAAATGGCGGCTGTTCCCGAGTCTTGAATGGAAGACGCTTGTGAGGCGGGCTGTG
AGGTCGTTGAAACAAGGTGGGGGGCATGGTGGGCGGCAAGAACCCAAGGTCTTGAGGCCTTCGCTAATGC
GGGAAAGCTCTTATTCGGGTGAGATGGGCTGGGGCACCATCTGGGGACCCTGACGTGAAGTTTGTCACTG
ACTGGAGAACTCGGTTTGTCGTCTGTTGCGGGGGCGGCAGTTATGGCGGTGCCGTTGGGCAGTGCACCCG
TACCTTTGGGAGCGCGCGCCCTCGTCGTGTCGTGACGTCACCCGTTCTGTTGGCTTATAATGCAGGGTGG
GGCCACCTGCCGGTAGGTGTGCGGTAGGCTTTTCTCCGTCGCAGGACGCAGGGTTCGGGCCTAGGGTAGG
CTCTCCTGAATCGACAGGCGCCGGACCTCTGGTGAGGGGAGGGATAAGTGAGGCGTCAGTTTCTTTGGTC
GGTTTTATGTACCTATCTTCTTAAGTAGCTGAAGCTCCGGTTTTGAACTATGCGCTCGGGGTTGGCGAGT
GTGTTTTGTGAAGTTTTTTAGGCACCTTTTGAAATGTAATCATTTGGGTCAATATGTAATTTTCAGTGTT
AGACTAGTAAATTGTCCGCTAAATTCTGGCCGTTTTTGGCTTTTTTGTTAGACGAAGCTTGGGCCCGGGA
ATTAATTATTAAGGCCACCATGGTGAGCAAGGGCGAGGAGCTGTTCACCGGGGTGGTGCCCATCCTGGTC
GAGCTGGACGGCGACGTAAACGGCCACAAGTTCAGCGTGTCCGGCGAGGGCGAGGGCGATGCCACCTACG
GCAAGCTGACCCTGAAGTTCATCTGCACCACCGGCAAGCTGCCCGTGCCCTGGCCCACCCTCGTGACCAC
CTTGACCTACGGCGTGCAGTGCTTCGCCCGCTACCCCGACCACATGAAGCAGCACGACTTCTTCAAGTCC
GCCATGCCCGAAGGCTACGTCCAGGAGCGCACCATCTTCTTCAAGGACGACGGCAACTACAAGACCCGCG
CCGAGGTGAAGTTCGAGGGCGACACCCTGGTGAACCGCATCGAGCTGAAGGGCATCGACTTCAAGGAGGA
CGGCAACATCCTGGGGCACAAGCTGGAGTACAACTACAACAGCCACAAGGTCTATATCACCGCCGACAAG
CAGAAGAACGGCATCAAGGTGAACTTCAAGACCCGCCACAACATCGAGGACGGCAGCGTGCAGCTCGCCG
ACCACTACCAGCAGAACACCCCCATCGGCGACGGCCCCGTGCTGCTGCCCGACAACCACTACCTGAGCAC
CCAGTCCAAGCTGAGCAAAGACCCCAACGAGAAGCGCGATCACATGGTCCTGCTGGAGTTCGTGACCGCC
GCCGGGATCACTCTCGGCATGGACGAGCTGTACAAGGATCTGCAGTCTAGAGGATCTGGTGCCACGAATT
TCTCACTACTCAAGCAGGCCGGTGATGTCGAGGAAAACCCTGGTCCTATGATTGAACAAGATGGATTGCA
CGCAGGTTCTCCGGCCGCTTGGGTGGAGAGGCTATTCGGCTATGACTGGGCACAACAGACAATCGGCTGC
TCTGATGCCGCCGTGTTCCGGCTGTCAGCGCAGGGGCGCCCGGTTCTTTTTGTCAAGACCGACCTGTCCG
GTGCCCTGAATGAACTGCAGGACGAGGCAGCGCGGCTATCGTGGCTGGCCACGACGGGCGTTCCTTGCGC
AGCTGTGCTCGACGTTGTCACTGAAGCGGGAAGGGACTGGCTGCTATTGGGCGAAGTGCCGGGGCAGGAT
CTCCTGTCATCTCACCTTGCTCCTGCCGAGAAAGTATCCATCATGGCTGATGCAATGCGGCGGCTGCATA
CGCTTGATCCGGCTACCTGCCCATTCGACCACCAAGCGAAACATCGCATCGAGCGAGCACGTACTCGGAT
GGAAGCCGGTCTTGTCGATCAGGATGATCTGGACGAAGAGCATCAGGGGCTCGCGCCAGCCGAACTGTTC
GCCAGGCTCAAGGCGCGCATGCCCGACGGCGATGATCTCGTCGTGACCCATGGCGATGCCTGCTTGCCGA
ATATCATGGTGGAAAATGGCCGCTTTTCTGGATTCATCGACTGTGGCCGGCTGGGTGTGGCGGACCGCTA
TCAGGACATAGCGTTGGCTACCCGTGATATTGCTGAAGAGCTTGGCGGCGAATGGGCTGACCGCTTCCTC
GTGCTTTACGGTATCGCCGCTCCCGATTCGCAGCGCATCGCCTTCTATCGCCTTCTTGACGAGTTCTTCT
GACGAATTCGATATCAAGCTTATCGATAATCAACCTCTGGATTACAAAATTTGTGAAAGATTGACTGGTA
TTCTTAACTATGTTGCTCCTTTTACGCTATGTGGATACGCTGCTTTAATGCCTTTGTATCATGCTATTGC
TTCCCGTATGGCTTTCATTTTCTCCTCCTTGTATAAATCCTGGTTGCTGTCTCTTTATGAGGAGTTGTGG
CCCGTTGTCAGGCAACGTGGCGTGGTGTGCACTGTGTTTGCTGACGCAACCCCCACTGGTTGGGGCATTG
CCACCACCTGTCAGCTCCTTTCCGGGACTTTCGCTTTCCCCCTCCCTATTGCCACGGCGGAACTCATCGC
CGCCTGCCTTGCCCGCTGCTGGACAGGGGCTCGGCTGTTGGGCACTGACAATTCCGTGGTGTTGTCGGGG
AAATCATCGTCCTTTCCTTGGCTGCTCGCCTGTGTTGCCACCTGGATTCTGCGCGGGACGTCCTTCTGCT
ACGTCCCTTCGGCCCTCAATCCAGCGGACCTTCCTTCCCGCGGCCTGCTGCCGGCTCTGCGGCCTCTTCC
GCGTCTTCGCCTTCGCCCTCAGACGAGTCGGATCTCCCTTTGGGCCGCCTCCCCGCATCGATACCGTCGA
CCTCGAGACCTAGAAAAACATGGAGCAATCACAAGTAGCAATACAGCAGCTACCAATGCTGATTGTGCCT
GGCTAGAAGCACAAGAGGAGGAGGAGGTGGGTTTTCCAGTCACACCTCAGGTACCTTTAAGACCAATGAC
TTACAAGGCAGCTGTAGATCTTAGCCACTTTTTAAAAGAAAAGGGGGGACTGGAAGGGCTAATTCACTCC
CAACGAAGACAAGATATCCTTGATCTGTGGATCTACCACACACAAGGCTACTTCCCTGATTGGCAGAACT
ACACACCAGGGCCAGGGATCAGATATCCACTGACCTTTGGATGGTGCTACAAGCTAGTACCAGTTGAGCA
AGAGAAGGTAGAAGAAGCCAATGAAGGAGAGAACACCCGCTTGTTACACCCTGTGAGCCTGCATGGGATG
GATGACCCGGAGAGAGAAGTATTAGAGTGGAGGTTTGACAGCCGCCTAGCATTTCATCACATGGCCCGAG
AGCTGCATCCGGACTGTACTGGGTCTCTCTGGTTAGACCAGATCTGAGCCTGGGAGCTCTCTGGCTAACT
AGGGAACCCACTGCTTAAGCCTCAATAAAGCTTGCCTTGAGTGCTTCAAGTAGTGTGTGCCCGTCTGTTG
TGTGACTCTGGTAACTAGAGATCCCTCAGACCCTTTTAGTCAGTGTGGAAAATCTCTAGCAGGGCCCGTT
TAAACCCGCTGATCAGCCTCGACTGTGCCTTCTAGTTGCCAGCCATCTGTTGTTTGCCCCTCCCCCGTGC
CTTCCTTGACCCTGGAAGGTGCCACTCCCACTGTCCTTTCCTAATAAAATGAGGAAATTGCATCGCATTG
TCTGAGTAGGTGTCATTCTATTCTGGGGGGTGGGGTGGGGCAGGACAGCAAGGGGGAGGATTGGGAAGAC
AATAGCAGGCATGTGAGCAAAAGGCCAGCAAAAGGCCAGGAACCGTAAAAAGGCCGCGTTGCTGGCGTTT
TTCCATAGGCTCCGCCCCCCTGACGAGCATCACAAAAATCGACGCTCAAGTCAGAGGTGGCGAAACCCGA
CAGGACTATAAAGATACCAGGCGTTTCCCCCTGGAAGCTCCCTCGTGCGCTCTCCTGTTCCGACCCTGCC
GCTTACCGGATACCTGTCCGCCTTTCTCCCTTCGGGAAGCGTGGCGCTTTCTCATAGCTCACGCTGTAGG
TATCTCAGTTCGGTGTAGGTCGTTCGCTCCAAGCTGGGCTGTGTGCACGAACCCCCCGTTCAGCCCGACC
GCTGCGCCTTATCCGGTAACTATCGTCTTGAGTCCAACCCGGTAAGACACGACTTATCGCCACTGGCAGC
AGCCACTGGTAACAGGATTAGCAGAGCGAGGTATGTAGGCGGTGCTACAGAGTTCTTGAAGTGGTGGCCT
AACTACGGCTACACTAGAAGAACAGTATTTGGTATCTGCGCTCTGCTGAAGCCAGTTACCTTCGGAAAAA
GAGTTGGTAGCTCTTGATCCGGCAAACAAACCACCGCTGGTAGCGGTGGTTTTTTTGTTTGCAAGCAGCA
GATTACGCGCAGAAAAAAAGGATCTCAAGAAGATCCTTTGATCTTTTCTACGGGGTCTGACGCTCAGTGG
AACGAAAACTCACGTTAAGGGATTTTGGTCATGAGATTATCAAAAAGGATCTTCACCTAGATCCTTTTAA
ATTAAAAATGAAGTTTTAAATCAATCTAAAGTATATATGAGTAAACTTGGTCTGACAGTTACCAATGCTT
AATCAGTGAGGCACCTATCTCAGCGATCTGTCTATTTCGTTCATCCATAGTTGCCTGACTCCCCGTCGTG
TAGATAACTACGATACGGGAGGGCTTACCATCTGGCCCCAGTGCTGCAATGATACCGCGAGACCCACGCT
CACCGGCTCCAGATTTATCAGCAATAAACCAGCCAGCCGGAAGGGCCGAGCGCAGAAGTGGTCCTGCAAC
TTTATCCGCCTCCATCCAGTCTATTAATTGTTGCCGGGAAGCTAGAGTAAGTAGTTCGCCAGTTAATAGT
TTGCGCAACGTTGTTGCCATTGCTACAGGCATCGTGGTGTCACGCTCGTCGTTTGGTATGGCTTCATTCA
GCTCCGGTTCCCAACGATCAAGGCGAGTTACATGATCCCCCATGTTGTGCAAAAAAGCGGTTAGCTCCTT
CGGTCCTCCGATCGTTGTCAGAAGTAAGTTGGCCGCAGTGTTATCACTCATGGTTATGGCAGCACTGCAT
AATTCTCTTACTGTCATGCCATCCGTAAGATGCTTTTCTGTGACTGGTGAGTACTCAACCAAGTCATTCT
GAGAATAGTGTATGCGGCGACCGAGTTGCTCTTGCCCGGCGTCAATACGGGATAATACCGCGCCACATAG
CAGAACTTTAAAAGTGCTCATCATTGGAAAACGTTCTTCGGGGCGAAAACTCTCAAGGATCTTACCGCTG
TTGAGATCCAGTTCGATGTAACCCACTCGTGCACCCAACTGATCTTCAGCATCTTTTACTTTCACCAGCG
TTTCTGGGTGAGCAAAAACAGGAAGGCAAAATGCCGCAAAAAAGGGAATAAGGGCGACACGGAAATGTTG
AATACTCATACTCTTCCTTTTTCAATATTATTGAAGCATTTATCAGGGTTATTGTCTCATGAGCGGATAC
ATATTTGAATGTATTTAGAAAAATAAACAAATAGGGGTTCCGCGCACATTTCCCCGAAAAGTGCCACCTG
AC
Features (pLannotate 1.2.2; 20 found; start..end, strand, type, name):
     31..83      -  misc_feature   bom (fragment): basis of mobility region from pBR322
    238..617     +  enhancer       CMV enhancer: human cytomegalovirus immediate early enhancer
    618..817     +  promoter       CMV promoter: human cytomegalovirus (CMV) immediate early promoter
    835..1015    +  LTR            5' LTR (truncated): truncated 5' long terminal repeat (LTR) from HIV-1
   1062..1187    +  misc_feature   HIV-1 Ψ: packaging signal of human immunodeficiency virus type 1
   1171..1534    +  CDS            HIV-1 gag (fragment): gag protein from human immunodeficiency virus 1; gag
   1680..1913    +  misc_feature   RRE: The Rev response element (RRE) of HIV-1 allows for Rev-dependent mRNA export from the nucleus to the cytoplasm.
   2290..2390    +  CDS            Rev (fragment): human immunodeficiency virus 1 (HIV-1) Rev protein; rev; enhances nuclear export of unspliced and incompletely spliced viral mRNAs
   2440..2557    +  misc_feature   cPPT/CTS: central polypurine tract and central termination sequence of HIV-1
   2622..3833    +  promoter       UbC promoter: human ubiquitin C promoter
   3870..4586    +  CDS            mEmerald: mEmerald is a basic (constitutively fluorescent) green fluorescent protein published in 1998, derived from Aequorea victoria. It is reported to be a very rapidly-maturing monomer with moderate acid sensitivity.
   4668..5462    +  CDS            NeoR/KanR: aminoglycoside phosphotransferase from Tn5; aph(3')-II (or nptII); confers resistance to neomycin, kanamycin, and G418 (Geneticin®)
   5464..5488    +  misc_feature   MCS (fragment): pBluescript multiple cloning site
   5488..6076    +  misc_feature   WPRE: woodchuck hepatitis virus posttranscriptional regulatory element
   6013..6594    +  CDS            nef (fragment): NEF_HV1H2 - Experimental evidence at protein level: Swiss-Prot protein existence level 1. Extracellular Nef protein targets CD4(+) T-lymphocytes for apoptosis by interacting with CXCR4 surface receptors. From Human immunodeficiency virus type 1 group M subtype B (isolate HXB2) (HIV-1).
   6601..6781    +  LTR            5' LTR (truncated): truncated 5' long terminal repeat (LTR) from HIV-1
   6813..6924    +  polyA_signal   bGH poly(A) signal: bovine growth hormone polyadenylation signal
   7070..7658    -  rep_origin     ori: high-copy-number ColE1/pMB1/pBR322/pUC origin of replication
   7829..8689    -  CDS            AmpR: β-lactamase; bla; confers resistance to ampicillin, carbenicillin, and related antibiotics
   8690..8794    -  promoter       AmpR promoter: bla
