[The description below was written by a language model from this plasmid's Addgene catalogue record and pLannotate feature annotations shown in this document.]
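Description:
pFUW mEmerald-P2A-NeoR is an HIV-1-based lentiviral transfer plasmid built on the pFUW backbone for constitutive, untargeted (cytosolic) expression of the green fluorescent protein mEmerald in mammalian cells. It is propagated in bacteria through a high-copy ColE1/pUC-type origin with ampicillin selection from a β-lactamase gene under its own promoter. The record lists a recombination-deficient strain for growth, a common choice for plasmids carrying repeated LTR sequences.

The viral genome is transcribed in packaging cells from a CMV enhancer/promoter fused to a truncated 5' LTR, an arrangement that makes genomic RNA production Tat-independent. Downstream lie the Ψ packaging signal with an adjoining gag fragment, the Rev response element for nuclear export of unspliced RNA, and the cPPT/CTS, which aids nuclear import of the reverse-transcribed genome. The internal expression cassette uses the human ubiquitin C promoter to drive mEmerald, a monomeric, rapidly maturing Aequorea victoria GFP derivative. According to the construct name, it is joined through a P2A self-cleaving peptide to the Tn5 neomycin phosphotransferase, although the P2A itself is not annotated in the feature table, which shows only a short gap between the two coding sequences. Fluorescence and G418 resistance are thus produced from a single transcript, allowing selection of transduced cells. A WPRE follows to enhance transcript stability and expression, then a second truncated LTR and a bGH polyadenylation signal.

The sequenced record is 8,822 nt, which is smaller than the sum of the catalogue's backbone and insert sizes. The plasmid belongs to a published set of modular, genetically encoded subcellular organelle probes.
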