Addgene plasmid #239569: pFUW mEmerald-P2A-NeoR
Purpose: Cytosolic expression of mEmerald
Depositing lab: Tim Ahfeldt & Joel Blanchard. Depositing organization: Icahn School of Medicine at Mount Sinai. Publication: Genetically encoded and modular subcellular organelle probes reveal dysfunction in lysosomes and mitochondria driven by PRKN knockout. Goldman, C., Kareva, T., Sarrafha, L., Schuldt, B.R., Sahasrabudhe, A., Ahfeldt, T., and Blanchard, J.W. iScience 28 (2025) 10.1016/j.isci.2025.112816.
Backbone
  Vector backbone: pFUW
  Backbone size w/o insert (bp): 9221
  Vector type: Lentiviral
  Selectable markers: Neomycin (select with G418)
Growth in bacteria
  Bacterial resistance: Ampicillin, 100 μg/mL
  Growth temperature: 37°C
  Growth strain: NEB Stable
  Copy number: High Copy
Gene/Insert
  Gene/Insert name: mEmerald
  Species: Aequorea victoria
  Insert size (bp): 1593
  Promoter: UbC
  Cloning method: Gibson Cloning
  Sequencing primers: 5′ hUBCpro-F; 3′ WPRE-R
Terms and licenses: Academic/Nonprofit Terms; Industry Terms: Not Available to Industry
How to cite: pFUW mEmerald-P2A-NeoR was a gift from Tim Ahfeldt & Joel Blanchard (Addgene plasmid # 239569 ; http://n2t.net/addgene:239569 ; RRID:Addgene_239569)
