>Addgene plasmid #239569 | pFUW mEmerald-P2A-NeoR | depositor partial sequence | sequence record 471336 | mEmerald, P2A, Neo resistance gene (1-61)
GCCACCATGGTGAGCAAGGGCGAGGAGCTGTTCACCGGGGTGGTGCCCATCCTGGTCGAGCTGGACGGCG
ACGTAAACGGCCACAAGTTCAGCGTGTCCGGCGAGGGCGAGGGCGATGCCACCTACGGCAAGCTGACCCT
GAAGTTCATCTGCACCACCGGCAAGCTGCCCGTGCCCTGGCCCACCCTCGTGACCACCTTGACCTACGGC
GTGCAGTGCTTCGCCCGCTACCCCGACCACATGAAGCAGCACGACTTCTTCAAGTCCGCCATGCCCGAAG
GCTACGTCCAGGAGCGCACCATCTTCTTCAAGGACGACGGCAACTACAAGACCCGCGCCGAGGTGAAGTT
CGAGGGCGACACCCTGGTGAACCGCATCGAGCTGAAGGGCATCGACTTCAAGGAGGACGGCAACATCCTG
GGGCACAAGCTGGAGTACAACTACAACAGCCACAAGGTCTATATCACCGCCGACAAGCAGAAGAACGGCA
TCAAGGTGAACTTCAAGACCCGCCACAACATCGAGGACGGCAGCGTGCAGCTCGCCGACCACTACCAGCA
GAACACCCCCATCGGCGACGGCCCCGTGCTGCTGCCCGACAACCACTACCTGAGCACCCAGTCCAAGCTG
AGCAAAGACCCCAACGAGAAGCGCGATCACATGGTCCTGCTGGAGTTCGTGACCGCCGCCGGGATCACTC
TCGGCATGGACGAGCTGTACAAGGATCTGCAGTCTAGAGGATCTGGTGCCACGAATTTCTCACTACTCAA
GCAGGCCGGTGATGTCGAGGAAAACCCTGGTCCTATGATTGAACAAGATGGATTGCACGCAGGTTCTCCG
GCCGCTTGGGTGGAGAGGCTATTCGGCTATGACTGGGCACAACAGACAATCGGCTGCTCTGATGCCGCCG
TGTTCCGGCTGTCAGCGCAGGGGCGCCCGGTTCTTTTTGTCAAGACCGACCTGTCCGGTGCCCTGAATGA
ACTGCAG
