>Addgene plasmid #239569 | pFUW mEmerald-P2A-NeoR | depositor partial sequence | sequence record 471337 | mEmerald (190-239), P2A, Neo resistance gene
GACGGCCCCGTGCTGCTGCCCGACAACCACTACCTGAGCACCCAGTCCAAGCTGAGCAAAGACCCCAACG
AGAAGCGCGATCACATGGTCCTGCTGGAGTTCGTGACCGCCGCCGGGATCACTCTCGGCATGGACGAGCT
GTACAAGGATCTGCAGTCTAGAGGATCTGGTGCCACGAATTTCTCACTACTCAAGCAGGCCGGTGATGTC
GAGGAAAACCCTGGTCCTATGATTGAACAAGATGGATTGCACGCAGGTTCTCCGGCCGCTTGGGTGGAGA
GGCTATTCGGCTATGACTGGGCACAACAGACAATCGGCTGCTCTGATGCCGCCGTGTTCCGGCTGTCAGC
GCAGGGGCGCCCGGTTCTTTTTGTCAAGACCGACCTGTCCGGTGCCCTGAATGAACTGCAGGACGAGGCA
GCGCGGCTATCGTGGCTGGCCACGACGGGCGTTCCTTGCGCAGCTGTGCTCGACGTTGTCACTGAAGCGG
GAAGGGACTGGCTGCTATTGGGCGAAGTGCCGGGGCAGGATCTCCTGTCATCTCACCTTGCTCCTGCCGA
GAAAGTATCCATCATGGCTGATGCAATGCGGCGGCTGCATACGCTTGATCCGGCTACCTGCCCATTCGAC
CACCAAGCGAAACATCGCATCGAGCGAGCACGTACTCGGATGGAAGCCGGTCTTGTCGATCAGGATGATC
TGGACGAAGAGCATCAGGGGCTCGCGCCAGCCGAACTGTTCGCCAGGCTCAAGGCGCGCATGCCCGACGG
CGATGATCTCGTCGTGACCCATGGCGATGCCTGCTTGCCGAATATCATGGTGGAAAATGGCCGCTTTTCT
GGATTCATCGACTGTGGCCGGCTGGGTGTGGCGGACCGCTATCAGGACATAGCGTTGGCTACCCGTGATA
TTGCTGAAGAGCTTGGCGGCGAATGGGCTGACCGCTTCCTCGTGCTTTACGGTATCGCCGCTCCCGATTC
GCAGCGCATCGCCTTCTATCGCCTTCTTGACGAGTTCTTCTGA
